Addgene plasmid #139495: pVW300
Purpose: Expression vector for the PP7-GFP protein in S. cerevisiae
Depositing lab: Serge Pelet. Depositing organization: Universite de Lausanne (UNIL). Publication: Single-particle imaging of stress-promoters induction reveals the interplay between MAPK signaling, chromatin and transcription factors. Wosika V, Pelet S. Nat Commun. 2020 Jun 23;11(1):3171. doi: 10.1038/s41467-020-16943-w. PubMed 32576833.
Backbone
  Vector backbone: pSIVURA
  Backbone size w/o insert (bp): 3861
  Vector type: Yeast Expression
  Selectable markers: URA3
Growth in bacteria
  Bacterial resistance: Ampicillin, 100 μg/mL
  Growth temperature: 37°C
  Growth strain: DH5alpha
  Copy number: High Copy
Gene/Insert
  Gene/Insert name: pTEF PP7∆FG-GFPenvy tCYC1
  Species: S. cerevisiae (budding yeast)
  Insert size (bp): 1799
  Mutation: ∆FG
  Promoter: pTEF
  Cloning method: Restriction Enzyme; 5′ cloning site SacI (unknown if destroyed); 3′ cloning site XbaI (unknown if destroyed)
  Sequencing primers: 5′ T7; 3′ T3
Terms and licenses: Academic/Nonprofit Terms; Industry Terms: Not Available to Industry
How to cite: pVW300 was a gift from Serge Pelet (Addgene plasmid # 139495 ; http://n2t.net/addgene:139495 ; RRID:Addgene_139495)
