[The description below was written by a language model from this plasmid's Addgene catalogue record and pLannotate feature annotations shown in this document.]
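Description:
pVW300 is a yeast expression plasmid built on the pSIVURA backbone for producing a PP7 coat protein–GFP fusion in Saccharomyces cerevisiae. In bacteria it is maintained as a high-copy plasmid through a ColE1/pUC-type origin and selected with ampicillin via the AmpR (β-lactamase) cassette. No yeast replication origin or centromere appears in the feature table. This absence, together with a fragment of the URA3 promoter adjacent to the marker region, is consistent with an integrating design, although the record does not state the integration strategy explicitly. Yeast selection relies on URA3, here expressed from the Ashbya gossypii TEF promoter and terminator. The whole marker cassette is flanked by two loxP sites in the same orientation, an arrangement that would allow Cre recombinase to excise the marker.

The payload is a roughly 1.8 kb cassette cloned between SacI and XbaI and bracketed by T7 and T3 promoter sequences, which serve as sequencing primer sites. The constitutive S. cerevisiae TEF1 promoter drives the bacteriophage PP7 coat protein carrying the ∆FG mutation. The coat protein is fused at its C terminus to a green fluorescent protein that the catalogue names GFPenvy and the automated annotation matches to superfolder GFP. Transcription ends at the CYC1 terminator. The PP7 coat protein binds its cognate RNA stem-loops, so a fluorescent fusion accumulates on transcripts engineered to carry such loops and makes them visible in living cells. The associated publication title points to single-particle imaging of stress-responsive promoter induction, examining how MAPK signalling, chromatin and transcription factors interact. The reporter carrying the PP7 stem-loops is not part of this plasmid.
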