Features (pLannotate 1.2.2; 16 found; start..end, strand, type, name):
    134..250     +  promoter       URA3 promoter (fragment): S. cerevisiae URA3
    250..269     -  CDS            lacZα (fragment): LacZα fragment of β-galactosidase; lacZ fragment
    314..347     -  protein_bind   loxP: Cre-mediated recombination occurs in the 8-bp core sequence (GCATACAT). Cre recombinase
    384..727     +  promoter       TEF promoter: Ashbya gossypii TEF promoter
    746..1534    +  CDS            URA3: PYRF_YEAST - Experimental evidence at protein level: Swiss-Prot protein existence level 1. From Saccharomyces cerevisiae (strain ATCC 204508 / S288c) (Baker's yeast).
   1546..1743    +  terminator     TEF terminator: Ashbya gossypii TEF terminator
   1767..1800    -  protein_bind   loxP: Cre-mediated recombination occurs in the 8-bp core sequence (GCATACAT). Cre recombinase
   1801..1819    +  promoter       T7 promoter: promoter for bacteriophage T7 RNA polymerase
   1833..2231    +  promoter       TEF1 promoter: S. cerevisiae TEF1; promoter for EF-1α
   2244..2606    +  CDS            COAT_BPPP7: Experimental evidence at protein level: Swiss-Prot protein existence level 1. Forms the phage shell; binds to the phage RNA. From Pseudomonas phage PP7 (Bacteriophage PP7).
   2643..3356    +  CDS            Superfolder GFP: Superfolder GFP is a basic (constitutively fluorescent) green fluorescent protein published in 2005, derived from Aequorea victoria. It is reported to be a very rapidly-maturing weak dimer.
   3375..3622    +  terminator     CYC1 terminator: S. cerevisiae CYC1; transcription terminator for CYC1
   3645..3663    -  promoter       T3 promoter: promoter for bacteriophage T3 RNA polymerase
   3951..4539    -  rep_origin     ori: high-copy-number ColE1/pMB1/pBR322/pUC origin of replication
   4710..5570    -  CDS            AmpR: β-lactamase; bla; confers resistance to ampicillin, carbenicillin, and related antibiotics
   5571..5634    -  promoter       AmpR promoter: bla
>Addgene plasmid #139495 | pVW300 | addgene full sequence | sequence record 275621 | Addgene NGS Result
TGATGATATTTCATAAATAATGTAATTCTATATATGTTAATTACCTTTTTTGCGAGGCATATTTATGGTG
AAGGATAAGTTTTGACCATCAAAGAAGGTTAATGTGGCTGTGGTTTCAGGGTCCATAATGCTTTTCAATT
CATCTTTTTTTTTTTTGTTCTTTTTTTTGATTCCGGTTTCTTTGAAATTTTTTTGATTCGGTAATCTCCG
AGCAGAAGGAAGAACGAAGGAAGGAGCACAGACTTAGATTTGTAAAACGACGGCCAGTGCATGCGTATCG
GACGTCTCCCTTCATGGTCATAGCTGTTTCCTGATAACTTCGTATAATGTATGCTATACGAAGTTATTAG
CTTGCCTCGTCCCCGCCGGGTCACCCGGCGAGCGACATGGAGGCCCAGAATACCCTCCTTGACAGTCTTG
ACGTGCGCAGCTCAGGGGCATGATGTGACTGTCGCCCGTACATTTAGCCCATACATCCCCATGTATAATC
ATTTGCATCCATACATTTTGATGGCCGCACGGCGCGAAGCAAAAATTACGGCTCCTCGCTCCAGACCTGC
GAGCAGGGAAACGCTCCCCTCACAGACGCGTTGAATTGTCCCCACGCCGCGCCCCTGTAGAGAAATATAA
AAGGTTAGGATTTGCCACTGAGGTTCTTCTTTCATATACTTCCTTTTAAAATCTTGCTAGGATACAGTTC
TCACATCACATCCGAACATAAACAACCATGACAGTCAACACTAATACCTATAGTGAGAGAGCAGAAACTC
ATGCCTCACCAGTAGCACAGCGATTATTTCGATTAATGGAACTGAAGAAAACCAATTTATGTGCATCAAT
TGACGTTGATACCACTAAGGAGTTCCTTGAATTAATTGATAAATTAGGTCCTTATGTATGCTTAATCAAG
ACTCATATTGATATAATCAATGATTTTTCCTATGAATCCACTATTGAACCATTATTAGAACTTTCACGTA
AACATCAATTTATGATTTTTGAAGATAGAAAATTTGCTGATATTGGTAATACCGTAAAGAAACAATATAT
TGGTGGAGTTTATAAAATTAGTAGTTGGGCAGATATTACCAATGCTCATGGTGTCACTGGGAATGGAGTG
GTTGAAGGATTAAAACAGGGAGCTAAAGAAACCACCACCAACCAAGAGCCAAGAGGGTTATTGATGTTAG
CTGAATTATCATCAGTGGGATCATTAGCATACGGAGAATATTCTCAAAAAACTGTTGAAATTGCTAAATC
CGATAAGGAATTTGTTATTGGATTTATTGCCCAACGTGATATGGGTGGCCAAGAAGAAGGATTTGATTGG
CTTATTATGACACCTGGAGTTGGATTAGATGATAAAGGTGATGGATTAGGACAACAATATAGAACTGTTG
ATGAAGTTGTTAGCACTGGAACTGATATTATCATTGTTGGTAGAGGATTGTTTGGTAAAGGAAGAGATCC
AGATATTGAAGGTAAAAGGTATAGAAATGCTGGTTGGAATGCTTATTTGAAAAAGACTGGCCAATTATAA
TCAGTACTGACAATAAAAAGATTCTTGTTTTCAAGAACTTGTCATTTGTATAGTTTTTTTATATTGTAGT
TGTTCTATTTTAATCAAATGTTAGCGTGATTTATATTTTTTTTCGCCTCGACATCATCTGCCCAGATGCG
AAGTTAAGTGCGCAGAAAGTAATATCATGCGTCAATCGTATGTGAATGCTGGTCGCTATACTGCTGTCGA
TTCGATACTAACGCCGATAACTTCGTATAATGTATGCTATACGAAGTTATTAATACGACTCACTATAGGG
CGAATTGGAGCTCATAGCTTCAAAATGTTTCTACTCCTTTTTTACTCTTCCAGATTTTCTCGGACTCCGC
GCATCGCCGTACCACTTCAAAACACCCAAGCACAGCATACTAAATTTCCCCTCTTTCTTCCTCTAGGGTG
TCGTTAATTACCCGTACTAAAGGTTTGGAAAAGAAAAAAGAGACCGCCTCGTTTCTTTTTCTTCGTCGAA
AAAGGCAATAAAAATTTTTATCACGTTTCTTTTTCTTGAAAATTTTTTTTTTGATTTTTTTCTCTTTCGA
TGACCTCCCATTGATATTTAAGTTAATAAACGGTCTTCAATTTCTCAAGTTTCAGTTTCATTTTTCTTGT
TCTATTACAACTTTTTTTACTTCTTGCTCATTAGAAAGAAAGCATAGCAATCTAATCTAAGTTTTCTAGA
ATGTCCAAAACCATCGTTCTTTCGGTCGGCGAGGCTACTCGCACTCTGACTGAGATCCAGTCCACCGCAG
ACCGTCAGATATTTGAAGAGAAGGTCGGGCCTCTGGTGGGTCGGCTGCGCCTCACGGCTTCGCTCCGTCA
AAACGGAGCCAAGACCGCGTATCGCGTCAACCTAAAACTGGATCAGGCGGACGTGGTTGATACTAGTCTT
CCGAAAGTGCGCTACACTCAGGTATGGTCGCACGACGTGACAATCGTTGCGAATAGCACCGAGGCCTCGC
GCAAATCGTTGTACGATTTGACCAAGTCCCTCGTCGCGACCTCGCAGGTCGAGGATCTTGTCGTCAACCT
TGTGCCGCTGGGCCGTGGTTCCCCTGGGCTGCAGGAGTTCGACATCAAGCTTATGTCTAAAGGCGAGGAA
TTGTTTACAGGTGTAGTTCCTATTTTGGTCGAACTAGATGGAGATGTCAACGGTCATAAGTTTTCTGTAC
GTGGTGAAGGCGAAGGTGATGCTACTAATGGCAAACTGACTCTGAAGTTCATCTGTACGACCGGAAAATT
GCCAGTTCCATGGCCTACATTAGTAACAACATTATGTTACGGAGTTCAATGCTTTGCTAGATACCCAGAT
CACATGAAGCAGCATGACTTTTTCAAAAGTGCTATGCCAGAAGGTTATGTGCAGGAGAGAACTATCTCCT
TCAAAGATGATGGTACTTATAAGACAAGAGCAGAGGTAAAGTTTGAAGGCGATACATTGGTTAATAGAAT
TGAGCTTAAAGGCATTGATTTTAAGGAAGATGGGAATATCCTCGGACATAAACTTGAATACAATTTCAAT
TCACATAATGTTTATATCACAGCAGATAAACAAAAGAATGGTATAAAAGCGAACTTTAAGACAAGACATA
ACGTGGAAGATGGTAGCGTCCAATTAGCCGACCATTACCAACAAAACACTCCTATCGGGGACGGGCCAGT
TCTCCTTCCAGACAACCACTACCTATCAACCCAATCTGTTCTATCTAAAGACCCTAATGAAAAACGAGAT
CACATGGTCTTGTTAGAGTTCGTGACTGCCGCTGGTATAACATTAGGAATGGACGAATTGTACAAATAAG
GATCCTAACTCGAGTCATGTAATTAGTTATGTCACGCTTACATTCACGCCCTCCCCCCACATCCGCTCTA
ACCGAAAAGGAAGGAGTTAGACAACCTGAAGTCTAGGTCCCTATTTATTTTTTTATAGTTATGTTAGTAT
TAAGAACGTTATTTATATTTCAAATTTTTCTTTTTTTTCTGTACAGACGCGTGTACGCATGTAACATTAT
ACTGAAAACCTTGCTTGAGAAGGTTTTGGGACGCTCGAAGGCTTTAATTTGCGGCCGGTACCCAGCTTTT
GTTCCCTTTAGTGAGGGTTAATTTCCTGAAAACTGTATTATAAGTAAATGCATGTATACTAAACTCACAA
ATTAGAGCTTCAATTTAATTATATCAGTTATTACGCGGGAATCTCGGTCGTAATGATTTCTATAATGACG
AAAAAAAAAAAATTGGAAAGAAAATGCTTCATGGCCTTTATAAAAAGGAACTATCCAATACCTCGCCAGA
ACCAAGTAACAGTATTTTACGGGGCACAAATCAAGAACAATAAGACAGGACTGTAAAGATGGACGCATTT
AATTAATTCGAAGGCCGCGTTGCTGGCGTTTTTCCATAGGCTCCGCCCCCCTGACGAGCATCACAAAAAT
CGACGCTCAAGTCAGAGGTGGCGAAACCCGACAGGACTATAAAGATACCAGGCGTTTCCCCCTGGAAGCT
CCCTCGTGCGCTCTCCTGTTCCGACCCTGCCGCTTACCGGATACCTGTCCGCCTTTCTCCCTTCGGGAAG
CGTGGCGCTTTCTCATAGCTCACGCTGTAGGTATCTCAGTTCGGTGTAGGTCGTTCGCTCCAAGCTGGGC
TGTGTGCACGAACCCCCCGTTCAGCCCGACCGCTGCGCCTTATCCGGTAACTATCGTCTTGAGTCCAACC
CGGTAAGACACGACTTATCGCCACTGGCAGCAGCCACTGGTAACAGGATTAGCAGAGCGAGGTATGTAGG
CGGTGCTACAGAGTTCTTGAAGTGGTGGCCTAACTACGGCTACACTAGAAGAACAGTATTTGGTATCTGC
GCTCTGCTGAAGCCAGTTACCTTCGGAAAAAGAGTTGGTAGCTCTTGATCCGGCAAACAAACCACCGCTG
GTAGCGGTGGTTTTTTTGTTTGCAAGCAGCAGATTACGCGCAGAAAAAAAGGATCTCAAGAAGATCCTTT
GATCTTTTCTACGGGGTCTGACGCTCAGTGGAACGAAAACTCACGTTAAGGGATTTTGGTCATGAGATTA
TCAAAAAGGATCTTCACCTAGATCCTTTTAAATTAAAAATGAAGTTTTAAATCAATCTAAAGTATATATG
AGTAAACTTGGTCTGACAGTTACCAATGCTTAATCAGTGAGGCACCTATCTCAGCGATCTGTCTATTTCG
TTCATCCATAGTTGCCTGACTCCCCGTCGTGTAGATAACTACGATACGGGAGGGCTTACCATCTGGCCCC
AGTGCTGCAATGATACCGCGAGACCCACGCTCACCGGCTCCAGATTTATCAGCAATAAACCAGCCAGCCG
GAAGGGCCGAGCGCAGAAGTGGTCCTGCAACTTTATCCGCCTCCATCCAGTCTATTAATTGTTGCCGGGA
AGCTAGAGTAAGTAGTTCGCCAGTTAATAGTTTGCGCAACGTTGTTGCCATTGCTACAGGCATCGTGGTG
TCACGCTCGTCGTTTGGTATGGCTTCATTCAGCTCCGGTTCCCAACGATCAAGGCGAGTTACATGATCCC
CCATGTTGTGCAAAAAAGCGGTTAGCTCCTTCGGTCCTCCGATCGTTGTCAGAAGTAAGTTGGCCGCAGT
GTTATCACTCATGGTTATGGCAGCACTGCATAATTCTCTTACTGTCATGCCATCCGTAAGATGCTTTTCT
GTGACTGGTGAGTACTCAACCAAGTCATTCTGAGAATAGTGTATGCGGCGACCGAGTTGCTCTTGCCCGG
CGTCAATACGGGATAATACCGCGCCACATAGCAGAACTTTAAAAGTGCTCATCATTGGAAAACGTTCTTC
GGGGCGAAAACTCTCAAGGATCTTACCGCTGTTGAGATCCAGTTCGATGTAACCCACTCGTGCACCCAAC
TGATCTTCAGCATCTTTTACTTTCACCAGCGTTTCTGGGTGAGCAAAAACAGGAAGGCAAAATGCCGCAA
AAAAGGGAATAAGGGCGACACGGAAATGTTGAATACTCATACTCTTCCTTTTTCAATATTATTGAAGCAT
TTATCAGGGTTATTGTCTCATGAGCGGATACATATTTGAAGTATCGTTCGAATTAATTAACG
